Addgene plasmid #34682: wt HA-dynamin 1 pcDNA3.1
Depositing lab: Sandra Schmid. Depositing organization: Scripps California (The Scripps Research Institute).
Backbone
  Vector backbone: pcDNA3.1
  Vector type: Mammalian Expression
Growth in bacteria
  Bacterial resistance: Ampicillin, 100 μg/mL
  Growth temperature: 37°C
  Growth strain: DH5alpha
  Copy number: High Copy
Gene/Insert
  Gene/Insert name: dynamin 1ba
  Species: H. sapiens (human)
  Entrez Gene: DNM1L (a.k.a. DLP1, DRP1, DVLP, DYMPLE, EMPF, EMPF1, HDYNIV, OPA5)
  Tag / fusion protein: HA (variant) (N terminal on insert)
  Cloning method: Restriction Enzyme; 5′ cloning site BamHI (not destroyed); 3′ cloning site HindIII (not destroyed)
  Sequencing primers: 5′ none
Terms and licenses: Academic/Nonprofit Terms; Industry Terms: Not Available to Industry
How to cite: wt HA-dynamin 1 pcDNA3.1 was a gift from Sandra Schmid (Addgene plasmid # 34682 ; http://n2t.net/addgene:34682 ; RRID:Addgene_34682)
