[The description below was written by a language model from this plasmid's Addgene catalogue record and pLannotate feature annotations shown in this document.]
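Description:
wt HA-dynamin 1 pcDNA3.1 is a mammalian expression plasmid of about 8.6 kb built on the pcDNA3.1 backbone. It carries wild-type human dynamin 1 (listed as the "ba" isoform) with a variant HA epitope tag at the N terminus. The insert was placed between BamHI and HindIII sites, both of which remain intact. Expression is driven by the human cytomegalovirus immediate-early enhancer and promoter, and transcripts are terminated by the bovine growth hormone polyadenylation signal. A T7 promoter lies between the CMV promoter and the insert and could support in vitro transcription. The annotated coding sequence matches human DNM1, the large GTPase involved in receptor-mediated endocytosis and vesicular trafficking. The catalogue's Entrez Gene link instead points to DNM1L (DRP1), a related but distinct gene. The plasmid name, insert name and sequence annotation all indicate dynamin 1, so that link appears to be a mismatch in the record. The HA tag itself is not annotated in the feature table, perhaps because it is a variant.

In bacteria the plasmid is maintained at high copy through a ColE1/pUC-type origin and selected with ampicillin via the β-lactamase gene. An f1 origin is also present and allows single-stranded DNA production. For mammalian cells, an SV40 early promoter drives the neomycin phosphotransferase gene, followed by an SV40 poly(A) signal, which permits G418 selection of stable transfectants. Several short annotated fragments (an HIV-1 LTR piece, an AAVS1 homology arm, ble, lacI and MCS remnants) are most likely incidental sequence matches or backbone leftovers rather than functional elements. The record does not state a specific purpose. The design suits transient or stable expression of epitope-tagged wild-type dynamin 1, detectable through the HA tag, for example as a wild-type reference in studies of dynamin function in endocytosis.
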