Features (pLannotate 1.2.2; 22 found; start..end, strand, type, name):
     28..80      -  misc_feature   bom (fragment): basis of mobility region from pBR322
    235..614     +  enhancer       CMV enhancer: human cytomegalovirus immediate early enhancer
    615..818     +  promoter       CMV promoter: human cytomegalovirus (CMV) immediate early promoter
    814..847     +  LTR            5' LTR (truncated) (fragment): truncated 5' long terminal repeat (LTR) from HIV-1
    863..881     +  promoter       T7 promoter: promoter for bacteriophage T7 RNA polymerase
   1027..3618    +  CDS            DNM1: DYN1_HUMAN - Also known as DNM. Experimental evidence at protein level: Swiss-Prot protein existence level 1. Microtubule-associated force-producing protein involved in producing microtubule bundles and able to bind and hydrolyze GTP. Most probably involved in vesicular trafficking processes. Involved in receptor-mediated endocytosis. From Homo sapiens (Human).
   4033..4054    -  misc_feature   HA-R (fragment): right homology arm from the adeno-associated virus integration site (AAVS1) within intron 1 of the human PPP1R12C gene
   4176..4195    +  misc_feature   MCS (fragment): pBluescript multiple cloning site
   4221..4445    +  polyA_signal   bGH poly(A) signal: bovine growth hormone polyadenylation signal
   4449..4470    +  promoter       SV40 promoter (fragment): SV40 enhancer and early promoter
   4491..4919    +  rep_origin     f1 ori (sequence partly withheld): f1 bacteriophage origin of replication; arrow indicates direction of (+) strand synthesis
   4933..5262    +  promoter       SV40 promoter: SV40 enhancer and early promoter
   5329..6120    +  CDS            neo: KKA2_KLEPN - Also known as kan, nptII. Experimental evidence at protein level: Swiss-Prot protein existence level 1. Resistance to kanamycin, neomycin, paromomycin, ribostamycin, butirosin and gentamicin B. From Klebsiella pneumoniae.
   6144..6302    +  CDS            ble (fragment): BLE_KLEPN - Experimental evidence at protein level: Swiss-Prot protein existence level 1. Binding protein with a strong affinity to the bleomycin family of antibiotics. Binds to CL990; an antimitotic-antibiotic compound. From Klebsiella pneumoniae.
   6297..6418    +  polyA_signal   SV40 poly(A) signal: SV40 polyadenylation signal
   6491..6507    -  protein_bind   lac operator: The lac repressor binds to the lac operator to inhibit transcription in E. coli. This inhibition can be relieved by adding lactose or isopropyl-β-D-thiogalactopyranoside (IPTG). lac repressor encoded by lacI
   6515..6545    -  promoter       lac promoter: promoter for the E. coli lac operon
   6560..6581    -  protein_bind   CAP binding site: CAP binding activates transcription in the presence of cAMP. E. coli catabolite activator protein
   6594..6686    -  CDS            lacI (fragment): lac repressor; lacI; The lac repressor binds to the lac operator to inhibit transcription in E. coli. This inhibition can be relieved by adding lactose or isopropyl-β-D-thiogalactopyranoside (IPTG).
   6869..7454    -  rep_origin     ori: high-copy-number ColE1/pMB1/pBR322/pUC origin of replication
   7625..8485    -  CDS            AmpR: β-lactamase; bla; confers resistance to ampicillin, carbenicillin, and related antibiotics
   8486..8590    -  promoter       AmpR promoter: bla
>Addgene plasmid #34682 | wt HA-dynamin 1 pcDNA3.1 | depositor full sequence | sequence record 41651 | wt HA-dynamin 1 pcDNA3.1 sequence 8621 bps
GACGGATCGGGAGATCTCCCGATCCCCTATGGTGCACTCTCAGTACAATCTGCTCTGATGCCGCATAGTT
AAGCCAGTATCTGCTCCCTGCTTGTGTGTTGGAGGTCGCTGAGTAGTGCGCGAGCAAAATTTAAGCTACA
ACAAGGCAAGGCTTGACCGACAATTGCATGAAGAATCTGCTTAGGGTTAGGCGTTTTGCGCTGCTTCGCG
ATGTACGGGCCAGATATACGCGTTGACATTGATTATTGACTAGTTATTAATAGTAATCAATTACGGGGTC
ATTAGTTCATAGCCCATATATGGAGTTCCGCGTTACATAACTTACGGTAAATGGCCCGCCTGGCTGACCG
CCCAACGACCCCCGCCCATTGACGTCAATAATGACGTATGTTCCCATAGTAACGCCAATAGGGACTTTCC
ATTGACGTCAATGGGTGGAGTATTTACGGTAAACTGCCCACTTGGCAGTACATCAAGTGTATCATATGCC
AAGTACGCCCCCTATTGACGTCAATGACGGTAAATGGCCCGCCTGGCATTATGCCCAGTACATGACCTTA
TGGGACTTTCCTACTTGGCAGTACATCTACGTATTAGTCATCGCTATTACCATGGTGATGCGGTTTTGGC
AGTACATCAATGGGCGTGGATAGCGGTTTGACTCACGGGGATTTCCAAGTCTCCACCCCATTGACGTCAA
TGGGAGTTTGTTTTGGCACCAAAATCAACGGGACTTTCCAAAATGTCGTAACAACTCCGCCCCATTGACG
CAAATGGGCGGTAGGCGTGTACGGTGGGAGGTCTATATAAGCAGAGCTCTCTGGCTAACTAGAGAACCCA
CTGCTTACTGGCTTATCGAAATTAATACGACTCACTATAGGGAGACCCAAGCTGGCTAGCGTTTAAACGG
GCCCTCTAGACTCGAGCGGCCGCCACTGTGCTGGATATCTGCAGAATTCCACCACACTGGACTAGTGGAT
CCAAGGAGCCGCCGCCATGGAGTATGATGTTCCTGATTATGCTCATATGGGCAACCGCGGCATGGAAGAT
CTCATCCCGCTGGTCAACCGGCTGCAAGACGCCTTCTCTGCCATCGGCCAGAACGCGGACCTCGACCTGC
CGCAGATCGCTGTGGTGGGCGGCCAGAGCGCCGGCAAGAGCTCGGTGCTCGAGAATTTCGTAGGCAGGGA
CTTCTTGCCTCGAGGATCTGGCATTGTCACCCGACGTCCCCTGGTCTTGCAGCTGGTCAATGCAACCACA
GAATATGCCGAGTTCCTGCACTGCAAGGGAAAGAAATTCACCGACTTCGAGGAGGTGCGCCTTGAGATCG
AGGCCGAGACCGACAGGGTCACCGGCACCAACAAGGGCATCTCGCCGGTGCCTATCAACCTCCGCGTCTA
CTCGCCGCACGTGCTGAACCTGACCCTGGTGGACCTGCCCGGAATGACCAAGGTCCCGGTGGGGGACCAA
CCTCCCGACATCGAGTTCCAGATCCGAGACATGCTTATGCAGTTTGTCACCAAGGAGAACTGCCTCATCC
TGGCCGTGTCCCCCGCCAACTCTGACCTGGCCAATTCTGACGCCCTCAAGGTCGCCAAGGAGGTGGACCC
CCAGGGCCAGCGCACCATCGGGGTCATCACCAAGCTGGACCTGATGGACGAGGGCACAGATGCCCGTGAT
GTGCTGGAGAACAAGCTGCTCCCCCTGCGCAGAGGCTACATTGGAGTGGTGAACCGGAGCCAGAAGGACA
TTGATGGCAAGAAGGACATTACCGCCGCCTTGGCTGCTGAACGAAAGTTCTTCCTCTCCCATCCATCTTA
TCGCCACTTGGCTGACCGTATGGGCACGCCCTACCTGCAGAAGGTCCTCAATCAGCAACTGACGAACCAC
ATCCGGGACACACTGCCGGGGCTGCGGAACAAGCTGCAGAGCCAGCTACTGTCCATTGAGAAGGAGGTGG
AGGAATACAAGAACTTCCGCCCTGATGACCCAGCTCGCAAGACCAAGGCCCTGCTGCAGATGGTCCAGCA
GTTTGCCGTAGACTTTGAGAAGCGCATTGAGGGCTCAGGAGATCAGATCGACACCTACGAACTGTCAGGG
GGAGCCCGCATTAACCGAATCTTCCACGAGCGCTTCCCTTTCGAGCTGGTCAAGATGGAGTTTGATGAGA
AGGAACTCCGAAGGGAGATCAGCTATGCTATCAAGAATATCCATGGCATTAGAACGGGGCTGTTTACCCC
AGACATGGCCTTTGAGACCATTGTGAAAAAGCAGGTGAAGAAGATCCGAGAACCGTGTCTCAAGTGTGTG
GACATGGTTATCTCGGAGCTAATCAGCACCGTTAGACAGTGCACCAAGAAGCTCCAGCAGTACCCGCGGC
TACGGGAGGAGATGGAGCGCATCGTGACCACCCACATCCGGGAGCGCGAGGGCCGCACTAAGGAGCAGGT
CATGCTTCTCATCGATATCGAGCTGGCTTACATGAACACCAACCATGAGGACTTCATAGGCTTTGCCAAT
GCTCAGCAGAGGAGCAACCAGATGAACAAGAAGAAGACTTCAGGGAACCAGGATGAGATTCTGGTCATCC
GCAAGGGCTGGCTGACTATCAATAATATTGGCATCATGAAAGGGGGCTCCAAGGAGTACTGGTTTGTGCT
GACTGCTGAGAATCTGTCCTGGTACAAGGATGATGAGGAGAAAGAGAAGAAATACATGCTGTCTGTGGAC
AACCTCAAGCTGCGGGACGTGGAGAAGGGCTTTATGTCGAGCAAGCATATCTTTGCCCTCTTTAACACGG
AGCAGAGGAATGTCTACAAGGATTATCGGCAGCTGGAGCTAGCCTGTGAGACACAGGAGGAGGTGGACAG
CTGGAAGGCCTCCTTCCTGAGGGCTGGCGTGTACCCTGAGCGTGTTGGGGACAAAGAGAAAGCCAGCGAG
ACCGAGGAGAATGGCTCCGACAGCTTCATGCATTCCATGGACCCACAGCTGGAACGGCAAGTGGAGACCA
TCCGGAATCTTGTGGACTCATACATGGCCATTGTCAACAAGACCGTGAGGGACCTCATGCCCAAGACCAT
CATGCACCTCATGATTAACAATACCAAGGAGTTCATCTTCTCGGAGCTGCTGGCCAACCTGTACTCGTGT
GGGGACCAGAACACGCTGATGGAGGAGTCGGCGGAGCAGGCACAGCGGCGCGACGAGATGCTGCGCATGT
ACCACGCACTGAAGGAGGCGCTCAGCATCATCGGCAACATCAACACGACCACCGTCAGCACGCCCATGCC
CCCGCCCGTGGACGACTCCTGGCTGCAGGTGCAGAGCGTACCGGCCGGACGCAGGTCGCCCACGTCCAGC
CCCACGCCGCAGCGCCGAGCCCCCGCCGTGCCCCCAGCCCGGCCCGGGTCGCGGGGCCCTGCTCCTGGGC
CTCCGCCTGCTGGGTCCGCCCTGGGGGGGGCGCCCCCCGTGCCCTCCAGGCCGGGGGCTTCCCCTGACCC
TTTCGGCCCTCCCCCTCAGGTGCCCTCGCGCCCCAACCGCGCCCCGCCCGGGGTCCCCAGCCGATCGGGT
CAGGCAAGTCCATCCCGTCCTGAGAGCCCCAGGCCCCCCTTCGACCTCTAAACAGATCCCTCCTCTTCTC
GGAGACCTCCCTTTCCAAGCCTGCCTGGACGGCTGTTCTGTGACTTGACAGTGGCTCCCCCAGCCCCAAA
GCCAGCCCCCTTCATCTGTGACTTAATCTGTTGTAGTGGTGAGCTGATACATTCAGGTGTGACCGTTGGT
GAAAACTTGTGCCCCTTCTGTGGTATGCCCTTGCCCTGTTCTATAAATATCTATAAATACTCATATATAT
ACACACCTACACATGGCCAACCGCCTCGCCTCTAGCGCTGGGAATCAGTCACTGTGCTATCCTTGTGGAG
TCTTGTGGCCCAACTACCAGAGAACGCTGTCCCCCGACATCCCACTCCAAAGTGTGCCACCTCCAGTGAG
CCTCCTTGTCATGCCCGGCCTGTGGACAGCCAGCCCCCGCCATCCCTCCCACCCCCTACCAAGCATGGGG
GTGCTGTGCAGGCAGCCGTGTGGCCTGACAGTTTCTACCAGTCCTGCTGTCCCTCGGCTGAGAATAAAAC
CCATTTCTGGATGATGGAAAAAAAAAAAAAAAAAAAAAAAAAAAGGGAATTCGATATCAAGCTTAAGTTT
AAACCGCTGATCAGCCTCGACTGTGCCTTCTAGTTGCCAGCCATCTGTTGTTTGCCCCTCCCCCGTGCCT
TCCTTGACCCTGGAAGGTGCCACTCCCACTGTCCTTTCCTAATAAAATGAGGAAATTGCATCGCATTGTC
TGAGTAGGTGTCATTCTATTCTGGGGGGTGGGGTGGGGCAGGACAGCAAGGGGGAGGATTGGGAAGACAA
TAGCAGGCATGCTGGGGATGCGGTGGGCTCTATGGCTTCTGAGGCGGAAAGAACCAGCTGGGGCTCTAGG
GGGTATCCCC
[124 nt withheld, positions 4491-4614]
C
[91 nt withheld, positions 4616-4706]
A
[49 nt withheld, positions 4708-4756]
CCTTTGACGTTGGAGTCCACGTTCTTT
[37 nt withheld, positions 4784-4820]
ACCCTATCTCGGTCTATTCTTTTGATTTATAAGGGATTTTGCCGATTTCGGCCTATTGGTTAAAAAATGA
GCTGATTTAACAAAAATTTAACGCGAATTAATTCTGTGGAATGTGTGTCAGTTAGGGTGTGGAAAGTCCC
CAGGCTCCCCAGCAGGCAGAAGTATGCAAAGCATGCATCTCAATTAGTCAGCAACCAGGTGTGGAAAGTC
CCCAGGCTCCCCAGCAGGCAGAAGTATGCAAAGCATGCATCTCAATTAGTCAGCAACCATAGTCCCGCCC
CTAACTCCGCCCATCCCGCCCCTAACTCCGCCCAGTTCCGCCCATTCTCCGCCCCATGGCTGACTAATTT
TTTTTATTTATGCAGAGGCCGAGGCCGCCTCTGCCTCTGAGCTATTCCAGAAGTAGTGAGGAGGCTTTTT
TGGAGGCCTAGGCTTTTGCAAAAAGCTCCCGGGAGCTTGTATATCCATTTTCGGATCTGATCAAGAGACA
GGATGAGGATCGTTTCGCATGATTGAACAAGATGGATTGCACGCAGGTTCTCCGGCCGCTTGGGTGGAGA
GGCTATTCGGCTATGACTGGGCACAACAGACAATCGGCTGCTCTGATGCCGCCGTGTTCCGGCTGTCAGC
GCAGGGGCGCCCGGTTCTTTTTGTCAAGACCGACCTGTCCGGTGCCCTGAATGAACTGCAGGACGAGGCA
GCGCGGCTATCGTGGCTGGCCACGACGGGCGTTCCTTGCGCAGCTGTGCTCGACGTTGTCACTGAAGCGG
GAAGGGACTGGCTGCTATTGGGCGAAGTGCCGGGGCAGGATCTCCTGTCATCTCACCTTGCTCCTGCCGA
GAAAGTATCCATCATGGCTGATGCAATGCGGCGGCTGCATACGCTTGATCCGGCTACCTGCCCATTCGAC
CACCAAGCGAAACATCGCATCGAGCGAGCACGTACTCGGATGGAAGCCGGTCTTGTCGATCAGGATGATC
TGGACGAAGAGCATCAGGGGCTCGCGCCAGCCGAACTGTTCGCCAGGCTCAAGGCGCGCATGCCCGACGG
CGAGGATCTCGTCGTGACCCATGGCGATGCCTGCTTGCCGAATATCATGGTGGAAAATGGCCGCTTTTCT
GGATTCATCGACTGTGGCCGGCTGGGTGTGGCGGACCGCTATCAGGACATAGCGTTGGCTACCCGTGATA
TTGCTGAAGAGCTTGGCGGCGAATGGGCTGACCGCTTCCTCGTGCTTTACGGTATCGCCGCTCCCGATTC
GCAGCGCATCGCCTTCTATCGCCTTCTTGACGAGTTCTTCTGAGCGGGACTCTGGGGTTCGAAATGACCG
ACCAAGCGACGCCCAACCTGCCATCACGAGATTTCGATTCCACCGCCGCCTTCTATGAAAGGTTGGGCTT
CGGAATCGTTTTCCGGGACGCCGGCTGGATGATCCTCCAGCGCGGGGATCTCATGCTGGAGTTCTTCGCC
CACCCCAACTTGTTTATTGCAGCTTATAATGGTTACAAATAAAGCAATAGCATCACAAATTTCACAAATA
AAGCATTTTTTTCACTGCATTCTAGTTGTGGTTTGTCCAAACTCATCAATGTATCTTATCATGTCTGTAT
ACCGTCGACCTCTAGCTAGAGCTTGGCGTAATCATGGTCATAGCTGTTTCCTGTGTGAAATTGTTATCCG
CTCACAATTCCACACAACATACGAGCCGGAAGCATAAAGTGTAAAGCCTGGGGTGCCTAATGAGTGAGCT
AACTCACATTAATTGCGTTGCGCTCACTGCCCGCTTTCCAGTCGGGAAACCTGTCGTGCCAGCTGCATTA
ATGAATCGGCCAACGCGCGGGGAGAGGCGGTTTGCGTATTGGGCGCTCTTCCGCTTCCTCGCTCACTGAC
TCGCTGCGCTCGGTCGTTCGGCTGCGGCGAGCGGTATCAGCTCACTCAAAGGCGGTAATACGGTTATCCA
CAGAATCAGGGGATAACGCAGGAAAGAACATGTGAGCAAAAGGCCAGCAAAAGGCCAGGAACCGTAAAAA
GGCCGCGTTGCTGGCGTTTTTCCATAGGCTCCGCCCCCCTGACGAGCATCACAAAAATCGACGCTCAAGT
CAGAGGTGGCGAAACCCGACAGGACTATAAAGATACCAGGCGTTTCCCCCTGGAAGCTCCCTCGTGCGCT
CTCCTGTTCCGACCCTGCCGCTTACCGGATACCTGTCCGCCTTTCTCCCTTCGGGAAGCGTGGCGCTTTC
TCATAGCTCACGCTGTAGGTATCTCAGTTCGGTGTAGGTCGTTCGCTCCAAGCTGGGCTGTGTGCACGAA
CCCCCCGTTCAGCCCGACCGCTGCGCCTTATCCGGTAACTATCGTCTTGAGTCCAACCCGGTAAGACACG
ACTTATCGCCACTGGCAGCAGCCACTGGTAACAGGATTAGCAGAGCGAGGTATGTAGGCGGTGCTACAGA
GTTCTTGAAGTGGTGGCCTAACTACGGCTACACTAGAAGAACAGTATTTGGTATCTGCGCTCTGCTGAAG
CCAGTTACCTTCGGAAAAAGAGTTGGTAGCTCTTGATCCGGCAAACAAACCACCGCTGGTAGCGGTTTTT
TTGTTTGCAAGCAGCAGATTACGCGCAGAAAAAAAGGATCTCAAGAAGATCCTTTGATCTTTTCTACGGG
GTCTGACGCTCAGTGGAACGAAAACTCACGTTAAGGGATTTTGGTCATGAGATTATCAAAAAGGATCTTC
ACCTAGATCCTTTTAAATTAAAAATGAAGTTTTAAATCAATCTAAAGTATATATGAGTAAACTTGGTCTG
ACAGTTACCAATGCTTAATCAGTGAGGCACCTATCTCAGCGATCTGTCTATTTCGTTCATCCATAGTTGC
CTGACTCCCCGTCGTGTAGATAACTACGATACGGGAGGGCTTACCATCTGGCCCCAGTGCTGCAATGATA
CCGCGAGACCCACGCTCACCGGCTCCAGATTTATCAGCAATAAACCAGCCAGCCGGAAGGGCCGAGCGCA
GAAGTGGTCCTGCAACTTTATCCGCCTCCATCCAGTCTATTAATTGTTGCCGGGAAGCTAGAGTAAGTAG
TTCGCCAGTTAATAGTTTGCGCAACGTTGTTGCCATTGCTACAGGCATCGTGGTGTCACGCTCGTCGTTT
GGTATGGCTTCATTCAGCTCCGGTTCCCAACGATCAAGGCGAGTTACATGATCCCCCATGTTGTGCAAAA
AAGCGGTTAGCTCCTTCGGTCCTCCGATCGTTGTCAGAAGTAAGTTGGCCGCAGTGTTATCACTCATGGT
TATGGCAGCACTGCATAATTCTCTTACTGTCATGCCATCCGTAAGATGCTTTTCTGTGACTGGTGAGTAC
TCAACCAAGTCATTCTGAGAATAGTGTATGCGGCGACCGAGTTGCTCTTGCCCGGCGTCAATACGGGATA
ATACCGCGCCACATAGCAGAACTTTAAAAGTGCTCATCATTGGAAAACGTTCTTCGGGGCGAAAACTCTC
AAGGATCTTACCGCTGTTGAGATCCAGTTCGATGTAACCCACTCGTGCACCCAACTGATCTTCAGCATCT
TTTACTTTCACCAGCGTTTCTGGGTGAGCAAAAACAGGAAGGCAAAATGCCGCAAAAAAGGGAATAAGGG
CGACACGGAAATGTTGAATACTCATACTCTTCCTTTTTCAATATTATTGAAGCATTTATCAGGGTTATTG
TCTCATGAGCGGATACATATTTGAATGTATTTAGAAAAATAAACAAATAGGGGTTCCGCGCACATTTCCC
CGAAAAGTGCCACCTGACGTC
