>Addgene plasmid #34682 | wt HA-dynamin 1 pcDNA3.1 | addgene partial sequence | sequence record 42853 | CMV-F 5'-CGCAAATGGGCGGTAGGCGTG-3'
TCTCTGGCTAACTAGAGAACCCACTGNCTTACTGGCTTATCGAAATTAATACGACTCACTATAGGGAGAC
CCAAGCTGGCTAGCGTTTAAACGGGCCCTCTAGACTCGAGCGGCCGCCACTGTGCTGGATATCTGCAGAA
TTCCACCACACTGGACTAGTGGATCCAAGGAGCCGCCGCCATGGAGTATGATGTTCCTGATTATGCTCAT
ATGGGCAACCGCGGCATGGAAGATCTCATCCCGCTGGTCAACCGGCTGCAAGACGCCTTCTCTGCCATCG
GCCAGAACGCGGACCTCGACCTGCCGCAGATCGCTGTGGTGGGCGGCCAGAGCGCCGGCAAGAGCTCGGT
GCTCGAGAATTTCGTAGGCAGGGACTTCTTGCCTCGAGGATCTGGCATTGTTACCCGACGTCCCCTGGTC
TTGCAGCTGGTCAATGCAACCACAGAATATGCCGAGTTCCTGCACTGCAAGGGAAAGAAATTCACCGACT
TCGAGGAGGTGCGCCTTGAGATCGAGGCCGAGACCGACAGGGTCACCGGCACCAACAAGGGCATCTCGCC
GGTGCCTATCAACCTCCGCGTCTACTCGCCGCACGTGCTGAACCTGACCCTGGTGGACCTGCCCGGAATG
ACCAAGGTCCCGGTGGGGGACCAACCTCCCGACATCGAGTTCCAGATCCGAGACATGCTTATGCAGTTTG
TCACCAAGGAGAACTGCCTCATCCTGGCCGTGTCCCCCGCCAACTCTGACCTGGCCAATTCTGACGCCCT
CAAGGTCGCCAAGGAGGTGGACCCCCAGGGCCAGCGCACCATCGGGGTCATC
